Addgene plasmid #28211: miR-TDP43a
Depositing lab: Zuoshang Xu. Depositing organization: University of Massachusetts, Worcester. Publication: The C-terminal TDP-43 fragments have a high aggregation propensity and harm neurons by a dominant-negative mechanism. Yang C, Tan W, Whittle C, Qiu L, Cao L, Akbarian S, Xu Z. PLoS One. 2010 . 5(12):e15878. 10.1371/journal.pone.0015878 PubMed 21209826.
Backbone
  Vector backbone: pCAG-RFP-KX
  Backbone size w/o insert (bp): 6341
  Vector type: Mammalian Expression, RNAi
Growth in bacteria
  Bacterial resistance: Ampicillin, 100 μg/mL
  Growth temperature: 37°C
  Growth strain: DH5alpha
  Growth instructions: DH5a in LB media at 37C
  Copy number: High Copy
Gene/Insert
  Gene/Insert name: miRNAa
  Insert size (bp): 108
  Cloning method: Restriction Enzyme; 5′ cloning site Kpn1 (not destroyed); 3′ cloning site Xho1 (not destroyed)
  Sequencing primers: 5′ GCTGGACATCACCTCCCACAACG; 3′ ACAGGAGGTGGGGAGCAGGAGA
Terms and licenses: Academic/Nonprofit Terms; Industry Terms: Not Available to Industry
How to cite: miR-TDP43a was a gift from Zuoshang Xu (Addgene plasmid # 28211 ; http://n2t.net/addgene:28211 ; RRID:Addgene_28211)
