[The description below was written by a language model from this plasmid's Addgene catalogue record and pLannotate feature annotations shown in this document.]
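Description:
miR-TDP43a is a mammalian expression and RNAi plasmid built on the pCAG-RFP-KX backbone, carrying a 108 bp artificial microRNA insert (recorded as "miRNAa") cloned between KpnI and XhoI sites that remain intact. The plasmid name and the associated publication on TDP-43 fragments suggest that the miRNA is directed against TDP-43, although the record does not explicitly state the target gene or its species. In bacteria the plasmid is maintained through a high-copy ColE1/pUC-type origin and selected with ampicillin via the β-lactamase gene. An SV40 origin and SV40 poly(A) signal are also present in the backbone, together with remnants of lac promoter/operator and lacI sequence.

Because the map is circular, the expression unit spans the numbering origin. A CAG promoter (CMV enhancer, chicken β-actin promoter and the chimeric β-actin/β-globin intron) is followed by a single annotated loxP site and then the DsRed2 red fluorescent protein coding sequence. Downstream of DsRed2, in the 3′ untranslated region, lies the miRNA cassette, where the annotation detects a fragment of miR-30a flanking sequence. This suggests a miR-30-style scaffold, bracketed by two segments that match the human UbC promoter region. The record does not explain the role of these segments. The transcript ends at a rabbit β-globin polyadenylation signal. This layout places the fluorescent reporter and the silencing hairpin on the same Pol II transcript, so red fluorescence should mark the cells expressing the miRNA. The construct is suited to knockdown experiments in transfected mammalian cells, such as the loss-of-function comparisons implied by the associated study of TDP-43 toxicity in neurons.
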