Features (pLannotate 1.2.2; 21 found; start..end, strand, type, name):
     11..685     +  CDS            DsRed2: DsRed2 is a basic (constitutively fluorescent) red fluorescent protein published in 2006, derived from Discosoma sp..
    710..912     +  promoter       UbC promoter (fragment): human ubiquitin C promoter
   1003..1024    +  ncRNA          3' miR-30a (fragment): sequence downstream of the 71-nt precursor of the human miR-30a microRNA (Zeng et al., 2002) miRNA
   1035..1144    +  promoter       UbC promoter (fragment): human ubiquitin C promoter
   1559..1636    +  CDS            HBB (fragment): HBB_PONPY - Experimental evidence at transcript level: Swiss-Prot protein existence level 2. Involved in oxygen transport from the lung to the various peripheral tissues. From Pongo pygmaeus (Bornean orangutan).
   1707..1762    +  polyA_signal   β-globin poly(A) signal: rabbit β-globin polyadenylation signal (Gil and Proudfoot, 1987)
   2145..2161    -  protein_bind   lac operator: The lac repressor binds to the lac operator to inhibit transcription in E. coli. This inhibition can be relieved by adding lactose or isopropyl-β-D-thiogalactopyranoside (IPTG). lac repressor encoded by lacI
   2169..2199    -  promoter       lac promoter: promoter for the E. coli lac operon
   2214..2235    -  protein_bind   CAP binding site: CAP binding activates transcription in the presence of cAMP. E. coli catabolite activator protein
   2248..2287    -  CDS            lacI (fragment): lac repressor; lacI; The lac repressor binds to the lac operator to inhibit transcription in E. coli. This inhibition can be relieved by adding lactose or isopropyl-β-D-thiogalactopyranoside (IPTG).
   2340..2475    +  rep_origin     SV40 ori: SV40 origin of replication
   2495..2629    +  polyA_signal   SV40 poly(A) signal: SV40 polyadenylation signal
   2631..2685    -  CDS            lacI (fragment): lac repressor; lacI; The lac repressor binds to the lac operator to inhibit transcription in E. coli. This inhibition can be relieved by adding lactose or isopropyl-β-D-thiogalactopyranoside (IPTG).
   2868..3456    -  rep_origin     ori: high-copy-number ColE1/pMB1/pBR322/pUC origin of replication
   3627..4487    -  CDS            AmpR: β-lactamase; bla; confers resistance to ampicillin, carbenicillin, and related antibiotics
   4488..4592    -  promoter       AmpR promoter: bla
   4623..5002    +  enhancer       CMV enhancer: human cytomegalovirus immediate early enhancer
   5004..5281    +  promoter       chicken β-actin promoter: No description available
   5282..6298    +  intron         chimeric intron: chimera between introns from chicken β-actin and rabbit β-globin
   6296..6352    +  CDS            HBB (fragment): HBB_LEPEU - Experimental evidence at protein level: Swiss-Prot protein existence level 1. Involved in oxygen transport from the lung to the various peripheral tissues. From Lepus europaeus (European hare).
   6370..6403    +  protein_bind   loxP: Cre-mediated recombination occurs in the 8-bp core sequence (GCATACAT). Cre recombinase
>Addgene plasmid #28211 | miR-TDP43a | depositor full sequence | sequence record 37543 | miR-TDP43a sequence 6449 bps
CGTCGCCACCATGGCCTCCTCCGAGAACGTCATCACCGAGTTCATGCGCTTCAAGGTGCGCATGGAGGGC
ACCGTGAACGGCCACGAGTTCGAGATCGAGGGCGAGGGCGAGGGCCGCCCCTACGAGGGCCACAACACCG
TGAAGCTGAAGGTGACCAAGGGCGGCCCCCTGCCCTTCGCCTGGGACATCCTGTCCCCCCAGTTCCAGTA
CGGCTCCAAGGTGTACGTGAAGCACCCCGCCGACATCCCCGACTACAAGAAGCTGTCCTTCCCCGAGGGC
TTCAAGTGGGAGCGCGTGATGAACTTCGAGGACGGCGGCGTGGCGACCGTGACCCAGGACTCCTCCCTGC
AGGACGGCTGCTTCATCTACAAGGTGAAGTTCATCGGCGTGAACTTCCCCTCCGACGGCCCCGTGATGCA
GAAGAAGACCATGGGCTGGGAGGCCTCCACCGAGCGCCTGTACCCCCGCGACGGCGTGCTGAAGGGCGAG
ACCCACAAGGCCCTGAAGCTGAAGGACGGCGGCCACTACCTGGTGGAGTTCAAGTCCATCTACATGGCCA
AGAAGCCCGTGCAGCTGCCCGGCTACTACTACGTGGACGCCAAGCTGGACATCACCTCCCACAACGAGGA
CTACACCATCGTGGAGCAGTACGAGCGCACCGAGGGCCGCCACCACCTGTTCCTGTAATTAATTAACAGG
TAAGTGCGATCGCTAATGCGGGAAAGCTCTTATTCGGGTGAGATGGGCTGGGGCACCATCTGGGGACCCT
GACGTGAAGTTTGTCACTGACTGGAGAACTCGGTTTGTCGTCTGTTGCGGGGGCGGCAGTTATGGCGGTG
CCGTTGGGCAGTGCACCCGTACCTTTGGGAGCGCGCGCCCTCGTCGTGTCGTGACGTCACCCGTTCTGTT
GGTACCTGCTGTTGACAGTGAGCGAAAGGTGTTTGTTTCGGACGTTGTCTGTGAAGCCACAGATGGGACA
ACGTCCAACAAACACCTTCTGCCTACTGCCTCGGACTTCAAGGGCTCGAGAATTCAGGGTGGGGCCACCT
GCCGGTAGGTGTGCGGTAGGCTTTTCTCCGTCGCAGGACGCAGGGTTCGGGCCTAGGGTAGGCTCTCCTG
AATCGACAGGCGCCGGACCTCTGGCGGCCGCAACAACGCGTTCCTGACCATTCATCCTCTTTCTTTTTCC
TGCAGGCTTGTGGAAGAAATGGGACCCTGCTGCTGCTGGAGACGGCCACTGCTCCCTGAGTGTCCCGTCC
CTGGGGCTCCTGCTTCCCCATCCCGGAGTTCTCCTGCTCCCCACCTCCTGTCGTCCTGCCTGGCCTCCAG
CCCGAGTCGTCATCCCCGGAGTCCCTATACAGAGGTCCTGCCATGGAACCTTCCCCTCCCCGTGCGCTCT
GGGGACTGAGCCCATGACACCAAACCTGCCCCTTGGCTGCTCTCGGACTCCCTACCCCAACCCCAGGGAC
TGCAGGTTGTGCCCTGTGGCTGCCTGCACCCCAGGAAAGGAGGGGGCTCAGGCCATCCAGCCACCACCTA
CAGCCCAGTGGGGTCGAGGAATTCACTCCTCAGGTGCAGGCTGCCTATCAGAAGGTGGTGGCTGGTGTGG
CCAATGCCCTGGCTCACAAATACCACTGAGATCTTTTTCCCTCTGCCAAAAATTATGGGGACATCATGAA
GCCCCTTGAGCATCTGACTTCTGGCTAATAAAGGAAATTTATTTTCATTGCAATAGTGTGTTGGAATTTT
TTGTGTCTCTCACTCGGAAGGACATATGGGAGGGCAAATCATTTAAAACATCAGAATGAGTATTTGGTTT
AGAGTTTGGCAACATATGCCCATATGCTGGCTGCCATGAACAAAGGTTGGCTATAAAGAGGTCATCAGTA
TATGAAACAGCCCCCTGCTGTCCATTCCTTATTCCATAGAAAAGCCTTGACTTGAGGTTAGATTTTTTTT
ATATTTTGTTTTGTGTTATTTTTTTCTTTAACATCCCTAAAATTTTCCTTACATGTTTTACTAGCCAGAT
TTTTCCTCCTCTCCTGACTACTCCCAGTCATAGCTGTCCCTCTTCTCTTATGGAGATCCCTCGACCTGCA
GCCCAAGCTTGGCGTAATCATGGTCATAGCTTTCCTGTGTGAAATTGTTATCCGCTCACAATTCCACACA
ACATACGAGCCGGAAGCATAAAGTGTAAAGCCTGGGGTGCCTAATGAGTGAGCTAACTCACATTAATTGC
GTTGCGCTCACTGCCCGCTTTCCAGTCGGGAAACCTGTCGTGCCAGCGGATCCGCATCTCTTTTAGTCAG
CAACCATAGTCCCGCCCCTAACTCCGCCCATCCCGCCCCTAACTCCGCCCAGTTCCGCCCATTCTCCGCC
CCATGGCTGACTAATTTTTTTTATTTATGCAGAGGCCGAGGCCGCCTCGGCCTCTGAGCTATTCCAGAAG
TAGTGAGGAGGCTTTTTTGGAGGCCTAGGCTTTTGCAAAAAGCTAACTTGTTTATTGCAGCTTATAATGG
TTACAAATAAAGCAATAGCATCACAAATTTCACAAATAAAGCATTTTTTTCACTGCATTCTAGTTGTGGT
TTGTCCAAACTCATCAATGTATCTTATCATGTCTGGATCCGCTGCATTAATGAATCGGCCAACGCGCGGG
GAGAGGCGGTTTGCGTATTGGGCGCTCTTCCGCTTCCTCGCTCACTGACTCGCTGCGCTCGGTCGTTCGG
CTGCGGCGAGCGGTATCAGCTCACTCAAAGGCGGTAATACGGTTATCCACAGAATCAGGGGATAACGCAG
GAAAGAACATGTGAGCAAAAGGCCAGCAAAAGGCCAGGAACCGTAAAAAGGCCGCGTTGCTGGCGTTTTT
CCATAGGCTCCGCCCCCCTGACGAGCATCACAAAAATCGACGCTCAAGTCAGAGGTGGCGAAACCCGACA
GGACTATAAAGATACCAGGCGTTTCCCCCTGGAAGCTCCCTCGTGCGCTCTCCTGTTCCGACCCTGCCGC
TTACCGGATACCTGTCCGCCTTTCTCCCTTCGGGAAGCGTGGCGCTTTCTCATAGCTCACGCTGTAGGTA
TCTCAGTTCGGTGTAGGTCGTTCGCTCCAAGCTGGGCTGTGTGCACGAACCCCCCGTTCAGCCCGACCGC
TGCGCCTTATCCGGTAACTATCGTCTTGAGTCCAACCCGGTAAGACACGACTTATCGCCACTGGCAGCAG
CCACTGGTAACAGGATTAGCAGAGCGAGGTATGTAGGCGGTGCTACAGAGTTCTTGAAGTGGTGGCCTAA
CTACGGCTACACTAGAAGGACAGTATTTGGTATCTGCGCTCTGCTGAAGCCAGTTACCTTCGGAAAAAGA
GTTGGTAGCTCTTGATCCGGCAAACAAACCACCGCTGGTAGCGGTGGTTTTTTTGTTTGCAAGCAGCAGA
TTACGCGCAGAAAAAAAGGATCTCAAGAAGATCCTTTGATCTTTTCTACGGGGTCTGACGCTCAGTGGAA
CGAAAACTCACGTTAAGGGATTTTGGTCATGAGATTATCAAAAAGGATCTTCACCTAGATCCTTTTAAAT
TAAAAATGAAGTTTTAAATCAATCTAAAGTATATATGAGTAAACTTGGTCTGACAGTTACCAATGCTTAA
TCAGTGAGGCACCTATCTCAGCGATCTGTCTATTTCGTTCATCCATAGTTGCCTGACTCCCCGTCGTGTA
GATAACTACGATACGGGAGGGCTTACCATCTGGCCCCAGTGCTGCAATGATACCGCGAGACCCACGCTCA
CCGGCTCCAGATTTATCAGCAATAAACCAGCCAGCCGGAAGGGCCGAGCGCAGAAGTGGTCCTGCAACTT
TATCCGCCTCCATCCAGTCTATTAATTGTTGCCGGGAAGCTAGAGTAAGTAGTTCGCCAGTTAATAGTTT
GCGCAACGTTGTTGCCATTGCTACAGGCATCGTGGTGTCACGCTCGTCGTTTGGTATGGCTTCATTCAGC
TCCGGTTCCCAACGATCAAGGCGAGTTACATGATCCCCCATGTTGTGCAAAAAAGCGGTTAGCTCCTTCG
GTCCTCCGATCGTTGTCAGAAGTAAGTTGGCCGCAGTGTTATCACTCATGGTTATGGCAGCACTGCATAA
TTCTCTTACTGTCATGCCATCCGTAAGATGCTTTTCTGTGACTGGTGAGTACTCAACCAAGTCATTCTGA
GAATAGTGTATGCGGCGACCGAGTTGCTCTTGCCCGGCGTCAATACGGGATAATACCGCGCCACATAGCA
GAACTTTAAAAGTGCTCATCATTGGAAAACGTTCTTCGGGGCGAAAACTCTCAAGGATCTTACCGCTGTT
GAGATCCAGTTCGATGTAACCCACTCGTGCACCCAACTGATCTTCAGCATCTTTTACTTTCACCAGCGTT
TCTGGGTGAGCAAAAACAGGAAGGCAAAATGCCGCAAAAAAGGGAATAAGGGCGACACGGAAATGTTGAA
TACTCATACTCTTCCTTTTTCAATATTATTGAAGCATTTATCAGGGTTATTGTCTCATGAGCGGATACAT
ATTTGAATGTATTTAGAAAAATAAACAAATAGGGGTTCCGCGCACATTTCCCCGAAAAGTGCCACCTGGG
TCGACATTGATTATTGACTAGTTATTAATAGTAATCAATTACGGGGTCATTAGTTCATAGCCCATATATG
GAGTTCCGCGTTACATAACTTACGGTAAATGGCCCGCCTGGCTGACCGCCCAACGACCCCCGCCCATTGA
CGTCAATAATGACGTATGTTCCCATAGTAACGCCAATAGGGACTTTCCATTGACGTCAATGGGTGGAGTA
TTTACGGTAAACTGCCCACTTGGCAGTACATCAAGTGTATCATATGCCAAGTACGCCCCCTATTGACGTC
AATGACGGTAAATGGCCCGCCTGGCATTATGCCCAGTACATGACCTTATGGGACTTTCCTACTTGGCAGT
ACATCTACGTATTAGTCATCGCTATTACCATGGTCGAGGTGAGCCCCACGTTCTGCTTCACTCTCCCCAT
CTCCCCCCCCTCCCCACCCCCAATTTTGTATTTATTTATTTTTTAATTATTTTGTGCAGCGATGGGGGCG
GGGGGGGGGGGGGGGCGCGCGCCAGGCGGGGCGGGGCGGGGCGAGGGGCGGGGCGGGGCGAGGCGGAGAG
GTGCGGCGGCAGCCAATCAGAGCGGCGCGCTCCGAAAGTTTCCTTTTATGGCGAGGCGGCGGCGGCGGCG
GCCCTATAAAAAGCGAAGCGCGCGGCGGGCGGGAGTCGCTGCGCGCTGCCTTCGCCCCGTGCCCCGCTCC
GCCGCCGCCTCGCGCCGCCCGCCCCGGCTCTGACTGACCGCGTTACTCCCACAGGTGAGCGGGCGGGACG
GCCCTTCTCCTCCGGGCTGTAATTAGCGCTTGGTTTAATGACGGCTTGTTTCTTTTCTGTGGCTGCGTGA
AAGCCTTGAGGGGCTCCGGGAGGGCCCTTTGTGCGGGGGGAGCGGCTCGGGGGGTGCGTGCGTGTGTGTG
TGCGTGGGGAGCGCCGCGTGCGGCTCCGCGCTGCCCGGCGGCTGTGAGCGCTGCGGGCGCGGCGCGGGGC
TTTGTGCGCTCCGCAGTGTGCGCGAGGGGAGCGCGGCCGGGGGCGGTGCCCCGCGGTGCGGGGGGGGCTG
CGAGGGGAACAAAGGCTGCGTGCGGGGTGTGTGCGTGGGGGGGTGAGCAGGGGGTGTGGGCGCGTCGGTC
GGGCTGCAACCCCCCCTGCACCCCCCTCCCCGAGTTGCTGAGCACGGCCCGGCTTCGGGTGCGGGGCTCC
GTACGGGGCGTGGCGCGGGGCTCGCCGTGCCGGGCGGGGGGTGGCGGCAGGTGGGGGTGCCGGGCGGGGC
GGGGCCGCCTCGGGCCGGGGAGGGCTCGGGGGAGGGGCGCGGCGGCCCCCGGAGCGCCGGCGGCTGTCGA
GGCGCGGCGAGCCGCAGCCATTGCCTTTTATGGTAATCGTGCGAGAGGGCGCAGGGACTTCCTTTGTCCC
AAATCTGTGCGGAGCCGAAATCTGGGAGGCGCCGCCGCACCCCCTCTAGCGGGCGCGGGGCGAAGCGGTG
CGGCGCCGGCAGGAAGGAAATGGGCGGGGAGGGCCTTCGTGCGTCGCCGCGCCGCCGTCCCCTTCTCCCT
CTCCAGCCTCGGGGCTGTCCGCGGGGGGACGGCTGCCTTCGGGGGGGACGGGGCAGGGCGGGGTTCGGCT
TCTGGCGTGTGACCGGCGGCTCTAGAGCCTCTGCTAACCATGTTCATGCCTTCTTCTTTTTCCTACAGCT
CCTGGGCAACGTGCTGGTTATTGTGCTGTCTCATCATTTTGGCAAAGAATTCCTCGATCGAGGGACCTAA
TAACTTCGTATAGCATACATTATACGAAGTTATATTAAGGGTTCCGCAAGCTTCCTAGACTAGTCGACGG
TATCGCAGC
