>Addgene plasmid #28211 | miR-TDP43a | addgene partial sequence | sequence record 35151 | 28211 with pCAG-F
CTCGATCGAGGGACCTAATAACTTCGTATAGCATACATTATACGAAGTTATATTAAGGGTTCCGCAAGCT
TCCTAGACTAGTCGACGGTATCGCAGCCGTCGCCACCATGGCCTCCTCCGAGAACGTCATCACCGAGTTC
ATGCGCTTCAAGGTGCGCATGGAGGGCACCGTGAACGGCCACGAGTTCGAGATCGAGGGCGAGGGCGAGG
GCCGCCCCTACGAGGGCCACAACACCGTGAAGCTGAAGGTGACCAAGGGCGGCCCCCTGCCCTTCGCCTG
GGACATCCTGTCCCCCCAGTTCCAGTACGGCTCCAAGGTGTACGTGAAGCACCCCGCCGACATCCCCGAC
TACAAGAAGCTGTCCTTCCCCGAGGGCTTCAAGTGGGAGCGCGTGATGAACTTCGAGGACGGCGGCGTGG
CGACCGTGACCCAGGACTCCTCCCTGCAGGACGGCTGCTTCATCTACAAGGTGAAGTTCATCGGCGTGAA
CTTCCCCTCCGACGGCCCCGTGATGCAGAAGAAGACCATGGGCTGGGAGGCCTCCACCGAGCGCCTGTAC
CCCCGCGACGGCGTGCTGAAGGGCGAGACCCACAAGGCCCTGAAGCTGAAGGACGGCGGCCACTACCTGG
TGGAGTTCAAGTCCATCTACATGGCCAAGAAGCCCGTGCAGCTGCCCGGCTACTACTACGTGGACGCCAA
GCTGGACATCACCTCCCACAACGAGGACTACACCATCGTGGAGCAGTACGAGCGCACCGAGGGCCGCCAC
CACCTG
