>Addgene plasmid #28211 | miR-TDP43a | addgene partial sequence | sequence record 38314 | dsRed1-C 5'-AGCTGGACATCACCTCCCACAACG-3'
AGCGCACCGAGGGCCGCCACCACCTGTTCCTGTAATTAATTAACAGGTAAGTGCGATCGCTAATGCGGGA
AAGCTCTTATTCGGGTGAGATGGGCTGGGGCACCATCTGGGGACCCTGACGTGAAGTTTGTCACTGACTG
GAGAACTCGGTTTGTCGTCTGTTGCGGGGGCGGCAGTTATGGCGGTGCCGTTGGGCAGTGCACCCGTACC
TTTGGGAGCGCGCGCCCTCGTCGTGTCGTGACGTCACCCGTTCTGTTGGTACCTGCTGTTGACAGTGAGC
GAAAGGTGTTTGTTTCGGACGTTGTCTGTGAAGCCACAGATGGGACAACGTCCAACAAACACCTTCTGCC
TACTGCCTCGGACTTCAAGGGCTCGAGAATTCAGGGTGGGGCCACCTGCCGGTAGGTGTGCGGTAGGCTT
TTCTCCGTCGCAGGACGCAGGGTTCGGGCCTAGGGTAGGCTCTCCTGAATCGACAGGCGCCGGACCTCTG
GCGGCCGCAACAACGCGTTCCTGACCATTCATCCTCTTTCTTTTTCCTGCAGGCTTGTGGAAGAAATGGG
ACCCTGCTGCTGCTGGAGACGGCCACTGCTCCCTGAGTGTCCCGTCCCTGGGGCTCCTGCTTCCCCATCC
CGGAGTTCTCCTGCTCCCCACCTCCTGTCGTCCTGCCTGGCCTCCAGCCCGAGTCGTCATCCCCGGAGTC
CCTATACAGAGGTCCTGCCATGGAACCTTCCCCTCCCCGTGCGCTCTGGGGACTGAGCCCATGACACCAA
ACCTGCCCCTTGGCTGCTCTCGGACTCCCTACCCCAACCCCAGGGACTGCAGTTGTGCCCTGTGGCTGCC
TGCACCCCAGGAAAGGAGGGGGC
